Addgene plasmid #144919: TFORF3443
Purpose: Lentiviral vector for overexpressing transcription factor ORFs with unique 24-bp barcodes. Barcodes facilitate identification of transcription factors in pooled screens.
Depositing lab: Feng Zhang. Depositing organization: Broad Institute. Publication: A transcription factor atlas of directed differentiation. Joung J, Ma S, Tay T, Geiger-Schuller KR, Kirchgatterer PC, Verdine VK, Guo B, Arias-Garcia MA, Allen WE, Singh A, Kuksenko O, Abudayyeh OO, Gootenberg JS, Fu Z, Macrae RK, Buenrostro JD, Regev A, Zhang F. Cell. 2023 Jan 5;186(1):209-229.e26. doi: 10.1016/j.cell.2022.11.026. PubMed 36608654.
Backbone
  Vector backbone: pLX_TRC317
  Backbone manufacturer: Broad Institute Genetic Perturbation Platform
  Backbone size w/o insert (bp): 8264
  Vector type: Mammalian Expression, Lentiviral
  Selectable markers: Puromycin
Growth in bacteria
  Bacterial resistance: Ampicillin, 100 μg/mL
  Growth temperature: 37°C
  Growth strain: NEB Stable
  Copy number: High Copy
Gene/Insert
  Gene/Insert name: SP4
  Species: H. sapiens (human)
  Insert size (bp): 2561
  Entrez Gene: SP4 (a.k.a. HF1B, SPR-1)
  Promoter: EF1a
  Tag / fusion protein: V5 (C terminal on insert)
  Cloning method: Gateway Cloning
  Sequencing primers: 5′ GGGTGGAGACTGAAGTTAGGCCAG; 3′ CACATAGCGTAAAAGGAGCAACATAG
Resource information
  A portion of this plasmid was derived from a plasmid made by: Broad Institute Genetic Perturbation Platform
Terms and licenses: Academic/Nonprofit Terms; Industry Terms: Not Available to Industry
Depositor comments: NM_003112.4 Please test multiple small colonies in case of plasmid recombination. To make this collection available in a timely manner, a portion of this collection was not fully sequenced by Addgene. If an Addgene verified full plasmid sequence is not available, please contact us prior to placing an order to request the full sequence.
How to cite: TFORF3443 was a gift from Feng Zhang (Addgene plasmid # 144919 ; http://n2t.net/addgene:144919 ; RRID:Addgene_144919)
