[The description below was written by a language model from this plasmid's Addgene catalogue record and pLannotate feature annotations shown in this document.]
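Description:
TFORF3443 is a lentiviral mammalian expression plasmid built on the pLX_TRC317 backbone, one member of a barcoded transcription factor ORF collection. It carries the human SP4 open reading frame, a zinc-finger-family factor annotated as binding GT and GC box promoter elements. It is maintained in E. coli through a high-copy ColE1/pUC-type origin with ampicillin resistance (bla), and also contains an f1 origin and residual lac/lacZα, T7 and T3 cloning-vector remnants. The sequenced record is about 10.8 kb, consistent with the stated backbone and insert sizes. The depositor notes a risk of plasmid recombination, which is common for LTR-containing vectors.

The viral portion has a third-generation, self-inactivating layout. An RSV promoter drives a truncated HIV-1 5' LTR, followed by the Ψ packaging signal with a gag fragment, the RRE for Rev-dependent export, a cPPT/CTS, and a ΔU3 3' LTR with a downstream SV40 polyadenylation signal. Within the proviral region, an SV40 promoter/origin segment precedes the puromycin N-acetyltransferase gene, allowing selection of transduced cells. The EF-1α promoter separately drives SP4. The ORF is flanked by attB1 and attB2 remnants from Gateway cloning and is followed by a C-terminal V5 epitope tag for detection, and a WPRE downstream enhances transcript expression. The 24-bp barcode described in the catalogue entry is not annotated in the feature table, so its position is not stated. A short U6 promoter fragment lies between the V5 tag and the WPRE. The construct is intended for SP4 overexpression, individually or in pooled screens where the barcode identifies which transcription factor each cell received, as in directed differentiation studies.
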