Features (pLannotate 1.2.2; 34 found; start..end, strand, type, name):
      5..231     +  promoter       RSV promoter: Rous sarcoma virus enhancer/promoter
    232..412     +  LTR            5' LTR (truncated): truncated 5' long terminal repeat (LTR) from HIV-1
    459..584     +  misc_feature   HIV-1 Ψ: packaging signal of human immunodeficiency virus type 1
    568..931     +  CDS            HIV-1 gag (fragment): gag protein from human immunodeficiency virus 1; gag
   1077..1310    +  misc_feature   RRE: The Rev response element (RRE) of HIV-1 allows for Rev-dependent mRNA export from the nucleus to the cytoplasm.
   1687..1713    +  CDS            Rev (fragment): human immunodeficiency virus 1 (HIV-1) Rev protein; rev; enhances nuclear export of unspliced and incompletely spliced viral mRNAs
   1720..1743    +  promoter       SV40 promoter (fragment): SV40 early promoter
   1744..1815    +  promoter       SV40 promoter (fragment): SV40 enhancer and early promoter
   1839..1974    +  rep_origin     SV40 ori: SV40 origin of replication
   2020..2616    +  CDS            PuroR (fragment): puromycin N-acetyltransferase; pac from Streptomyces; confers resistance to puromycin
   2665..2782    +  misc_feature   cPPT/CTS: central polypurine tract and central termination sequence of HIV-1
   2847..2913    +  CDS            small t antigen (fragment): SV40 (simian virus 40) small t antigen
   2920..4098    +  promoter       EF-1α promoter: strong constitutive promoter for human elongation factor EF-1α
   4119..4136    +  protein_bind   attB1 (fragment): mutant version of attB; core recombination site for the Gateway® BP reaction BP Clonase™
   4145..6496    +  CDS            SP4: SP4_HUMAN - Experimental evidence at protein level: Swiss-Prot protein existence level 1. Binds to GT and GC boxes promoters elements. Probable transcriptional activator. From Homo sapiens (Human).
   6504..6521    -  protein_bind   attB2 (fragment): mutant version of attB; core recombination site for the Gateway® BP reaction BP Clonase™
   6530..6571    +  CDS            V5 tag: epitope tag from simian virus 5
   6587..6640    +  promoter       U6 promoter (fragment): RNA polymerase III promoter for human U6 snRNA
   6682..7270    +  misc_feature   WPRE: woodchuck hepatitis virus posttranscriptional regulatory element
   7321..7340    +  misc_feature   cPPT/CTS (fragment): central polypurine tract and central termination sequence of HIV-1
   7342..7575    +  LTR            3' LTR (ΔU3): self-inactivating 3' long terminal repeat (LTR) from HIV-1
   7653..7774    +  polyA_signal   SV40 poly(A) signal: SV40 polyadenylation signal
   7814..7949    +  rep_origin     SV40 ori: SV40 origin of replication
   7970..7988    -  promoter       T7 promoter: promoter for bacteriophage T7 RNA polymerase
   7996..8151    +  CDS            lacZα (fragment): LacZα fragment of β-galactosidase; lacZ fragment
   8156..8584    +  rep_origin     f1 ori (sequence partly withheld): f1 bacteriophage origin of replication; arrow indicates direction of (+) strand synthesis
   8637..8741    +  promoter       AmpR promoter: bla
   8742..9602    +  CDS            AmpR: β-lactamase; bla; confers resistance to ampicillin, carbenicillin, and related antibiotics
   9773..10361   +  rep_origin     ori: high-copy-number ColE1/pMB1/pBR322/pUC origin of replication
  10544..10636   +  CDS            lacI (fragment): lac repressor; lacI; The lac repressor binds to the lac operator to inhibit transcription in E. coli. This inhibition can be relieved by adding lactose or isopropyl-β-D-thiogalactopyranoside (IPTG).
  10649..10670   +  protein_bind   CAP binding site: CAP binding activates transcription in the presence of cAMP. E. coli catabolite activator protein
  10685..10715   +  promoter       lac promoter: promoter for the E. coli lac operon
  10719..10741   +  protein_bind   lac operator (fragment): The lac repressor binds to the lac operator to inhibit transcription in E. coli. This inhibition can be relieved by adding lactose or isopropyl-β-D-thiogalactopyranoside (IPTG). lac repressor encoded by lacI
  10784..10802   +  promoter       T3 promoter: promoter for bacteriophage T3 RNA polymerase
>Addgene plasmid #144919 | TFORF3443 | addgene full sequence | sequence record 404487 | Addgene NGS Result
TTAATGTAGTCTTATGCAATACTCTTGTAGTCTTGCAACATGGTAACGATGAGTTAGCAACATGCCTTAC
AAGGAGAGAAAAAGCACCGTGCATGCCGATTGGTGGAAGTAAGGTGGTACGATCGTGCCTTATTAGGAAG
GCAACAGACGGGTCTGACATGGATTGGACGAACCACTGAATTGCCGCATTGCAGAGATATTGTATTTAAG
TGCCTAGCTCGATACATAAACGGGTCTCTCTGGTTAGACCAGATCTGAGCCTGGGAGCTCTCTGGCTAAC
TAGGGAACCCACTGCTTAAGCCTCAATAAAGCTTGCCTTGAGTGCTTCAAGTAGTGTGTGCCCGTCTGTT
GTGTGACTCTGGTAACTAGAGATCCCTCAGACCCTTTTAGTCAGTGTGGAAAATCTCTAGCAGTGGCGCC
CGAACAGGGACTTGAAAGCGAAAGGGAAACCAGAGGAGCTCTCTCGACGCAGGACTCGGCTTGCTGAAGC
GCGCACGGCAAGAGGCGAGGGGCGGCGACTGGTGAGTACGCCAAAAATTTTGACTAGCGGAGGCTAGAAG
GAGAGAGATGGGTGCGAGAGCGTCAGTATTAAGCGGGGGAGAATTAGATCGCGATGGGAAAAAATTCGGT
TAAGGCCAGGGGGAAAGAAAAAATATAAATTAAAACATATAGTATGGGCAAGCAGGGAGCTAGAACGATT
CGCAGTTAATCCTGGCCTGTTAGAAACATCAGAAGGCTGTAGACAAATACTGGGACAGCTACAACCATCC
CTTCAGACAGGATCAGAAGAACTTAGATCATTATATAATACAGTAGCAACCCTCTATTGTGTGCATCAAA
GGATAGAGATAAAAGACACCAAGGAAGCTTTAGACAAGATAGAGGAAGAGCAAAACAAAAGTAAGACCAC
CGCACAGCAAGCGGCCGCTGATCTTCAGACCTGGAGGAGGAGATATGAGGGACAATTGGAGAAGTGAATT
ATATAAATATAAAGTAGTAAAAATTGAACCATTAGGAGTAGCACCCACCAAGGCAAAGAGAAGAGTGGTG
CAGAGAGAAAAAAGAGCAGTGGGAATAGGAGCTTTGTTCCTTGGGTTCTTGGGAGCAGCAGGAAGCACTA
TGGGCGCAGCGTCAATGACGCTGACGGTACAGGCCAGACAATTATTGTCTGGTATAGTGCAGCAGCAGAA
CAATTTGCTGAGGGCTATTGAGGCGCAACAGCATCTGTTGCAACTCACAGTCTGGGGCATCAAGCAGCTC
CAGGCAAGAATCCTGGCTGTGGAAAGATACCTAAAGGATCAACAGCTCCTGGGGATTTGGGGTTGCTCTG
GAAAACTCATTTGCACCACTGCTGTGCCTTGGAATGCTAGTTGGAGTAATAAATCTCTGGAACAGATTTG
GAATCACACGACCTGGATGGAGTGGGACAGAGAAATTAACAATTACACAAGCTTAATACACTCCTTAATT
GAAGAATCGCAAAACCAGCAAGAAAAGAATGAACAAGAATTATTGGAATTAGATAAATGGGCAAGTTTGT
GGAATTGGTTTAACATAACAAATTGGCTGTGGTATATAAAATTATTCATAATGATAGTAGGAGGCTTGGT
AGGTTTAAGAATAGTTTTTGCTGTACTTTCTATAGTGAATAGAGTTAGGCAGGGATATTCACCATTATCG
TTTCAGACCCACCTCCCAACCCCGAGGGGACCCATGCATTGCATCTCAATTAGTCAGCAACCAGGTGTGG
AAAGTCCCCAGGCTCCCCAGCAGGCAGAAGTATGCAAAGCATGCGTCTCAATTAGTCAGCAACCATAGTC
CCGCCCCTAACTCCGCCCATCCCGCCCCTAACTCCGCCCAGTTCCGCCCATTCTCCGCCCCATGGCTGAC
TAATTTTTTTTATTTATGCAGAGGCCGAGGCCGCCTCGGCCTCTGAGCTATTCCAGAAGTAGTGAGGAGG
CTTTTTTGGAGGCCTAGGCTTTTGCAAAAAGCTTTCTAGAGGTACCACCGGAGCTTACCATGACCGAGTA
CAAGCCCACGGTGCGCCTCGCCACCCGCGACGACGTCCCCAGGGCCGTACGCACCCTCGCCGCCGCGTTC
GCCGACTACCCCGCCACGCGCCACACCGTCGATCCGGACCGCCACATCGAGCGGGTCACCGAGCTGCAAG
AACTCTTCCTCACGCGCGTCGGGCTCGACATCGGCAAGGTGTGGGTCGCGGACGACGGCGCCGCCGTGGC
GGTCTGGACCACGCCGGAGAGCGTCGAAGCGGGGGCGGTGTTCGCCGAGATCGGCCCGCGCATGGCCGAG
TTGAGCGGTTCCCGGCTGGCCGCGCAGCAACAGATGGAAGGCCTCCTGGCGCCGCACCGGCCCAAGGAGC
CCGCGTGGTTCCTGGCCACCGTCGGCGTCTCGCCCGACCACCAGGGCAAGGGTCTGGGCAGCGCCGTCGT
GCTCCCCGGAGTGGAGGCGGCCGAGCGCGCCGGGGTGCCCGCCTTCCTGGAGACCTCCGCGCCCCGCAAC
CTCCCCTTCTACGAGCGGCTCGGCTTCACCGTCACCGCCGACGTCGAGGTGCCCGAAGGACCGCGCACCT
GGTGCATGACCCGCAAGCCCGGTGCCAGTTAACGAATTCTAGATCTTGAGACAAATGGCAGTATTCATCC
ACAATTTTAAAAGAAAAGGGGGGATTGGGGGGTACAGTGCAGGGGAAAGAATAGTAGACATAATAGCAAC
AGACATACAAACTAAAGAATTACAAAAACAAATTACAAAAATTCAAAATTTTCGGGTTTATTACAGGGAC
AGCAGAGATCCACTTTGGCGCCGGCTCGAGGCCTGCAGGTGCAAAGATGGATAAAGTTTTAAACAGAGAG
GAATCTTTGCAGCTAATGGACCTTCTAGGTCTTGAAAGGAGTGGGAATTGGCTCCGGTGCCCGTCAGTGG
GCAGAGCGCACATCGCCCACAGTCCCCGAGAAGTTGGGGGGAGGGGTCGGCAATTGAACCGGTGCCTAGA
GAAGGTGGCGCGGGGTAAACTGGGAAAGTGATGTCGTGTACTGGCTCCGCCTTTTTCCCGAGGGTGGGGG
AGAACCGTATATAAGTGCAGTAGTCGCCGTGAACGTTCTTTTTCGCAACGGGTTTGCCGCCAGAACACAG
GTAAGTGCCGTGTGTGGTTCCCGCGGGCCTGGCCTCTTTACGGGTTATGGCCCTTGCGTGCCTTGAATTA
CTTCCACCTGGCTGCAGTACGTGATTCTTGATCCCGAGCTTCGGGTTGGAAGTGGGTGGGAGAGTTCGAG
GCCTTGCGCTTAAGGAGCCCCTTCGCCTCGTGCTTGAGTTGAGGCCTGGCCTGGGCGCTGGGGCCGCCGC
GTGCGAATCTGGTGGCACCTTCGCGCCTGTCTCGCTGCTTTCGATAAGTCTCTAGCCATTTAAAATTTTT
GATGACCTGCTGCGACGCTTTTTTTCTGGCAAGATAGTCTTGTAAATGCGGGCCAAGATCTGCACACTGG
TATTTCGGTTTTTGGGGCCGCGGGCGGCGACGGGGCCCGTGCGTCCCAGCGCACATGTTCGGCGAGGCGG
GGCCTGCGAGCGCGGCCACCGAGAATCGGACGGGGGTAGTCTCAAGCTGGCCGGCCTGCTCTGGTGCCTG
GCCTCGCGCCGCCGTGTATCGCCCCGCCCTGGGCGGCAAGGCTGGCCCGGTCGGCACCAGTTGCGTGAGC
GGAAAGATGGCCGCTTCCCGGCCCTGCTGCAGGGAGCTCAAAATGGAGGACGCGGCGCTCGGGAGAGCGG
GCGGGTGAGTCACCCACACAAAGGAAAAGGGCCTTTCCGTCCTCAGCCGTCGCTTCATGTGACTCCACGG
AGTACCGGGCGCCGTCCAGGCACCTCGATTAGTTCTCGAGCTTTTGGAGTACGTCGTCTTTAGGTTGGGG
GGAGGGGTTTTATGCGATGGAGTTTCCCCACACTGAGTGGGTGGAGACTGAAGTTAGGCCAGCTTGGCAC
TTGATGTAATTCTCCTTGGAATTTGCCCTTTTTGAGTTTGGATCTTGGTTCATTCTCAAGCCTCAGACAG
TGGTTCAAAGTTTTTTTCTTCCATTTCAGGTGTCGTGAGGCTAGCATCGATTGATCAACAAGTTTGTACA
AAAAAGTTGGCACCATGAGCGATCAGAAGAAGGAGGAGGAGGAGGAGGCGGCAGCGGCAGCGGCGATGGC
TACAGAAGGAGGGAAAACCTCTGAGCCAGAGAATAACAATAAAAAACCCAAAACCTCAGGCTCCCAGGAC
TCTCAGCCCTCTCCTCTGGCTTTACTGGCAGCTACTTGCAGCAAAATAGGGACTCCTGGTGAAAATCAAG
CAACTGGACAACAACAAATTATTATAGATCCAAGTCAAGGATTGGTGCAACTTCAAAATCAACCACAACA
GCTAGAACTGGTAACAACGCAACTTGCTGGAAACGCTTGGCAACTTGTTGCCTCCACTCCTCCTGCTTCA
AAAGAGAATAACGTTTCTCAACCAGCCTCTAGTTCGTCTAGTTCTTCCAGCAGTAATAACGGGAGTGCAT
CTCCTACAAAAACTAAATCAGGTAATTCTTCCACCCCTGGTCAATTTCAAGTCATACAAGTACAAAATCC
AAGTGGTAGTGTACAGTACCAAGTAATTCCACAACTTCAGACAGTGGAAGGTCAACAAATTCAAATCAAT
CCAACTAGTAGTTCATCTCTACAGGATTTGCAGGGTCAAATTCAGCTCATTTCTGCAGGTAATAATCAAG
CTATACTCACAGCTGCTAACAGGACAGCTTCTGGGAATATTCTTGCTCAAAACCTGGCAAATCAGACAGT
TCCGGTCCAAATTAGACCTGGTGTTTCAATACCACTGCAGTTACAGACTCTTCCTGGTACTCAGGCTCAA
GTTGTAACAACCCTACCAATTAACATTGGAGGAGTGACTCTAGCTTTGCCAGTGATAAACAACGTGGCTG
CCGGAGGAGGGACTGGGCAGGTTGGCCAGCCTGCTGCTACTGCTGATAGTGGGACTTCCAATGGGAATCA
ATTAGTTTCCACACCCACCAACACCACTACTTCTGCCAGTACTATGCCAGAATCTCCCTCCTCCTCCACT
ACCTGCACAACCACTGCTTCAACGTCTTTGACAAGCAGTGACACATTAGTGAGCTCAGCAGATACTGGCC
AGTATGCAAGCACATCAGCCAGTAGTTCTGAACGCACCATTGAAGAATCTCAAACACCTGCTGCTACTGA
GTCTGAAGCCCAGAGCTCCAGTCAGCTTCAGCCTAATGGAATGCAGAATGCACAGGATCAATCAAATTCT
CTTCAGCAGGTGCAAATTGTAGGCCAACCTATCTTACAGCAGATCCAGATCCAACAGCCTCAGCAACAGA
TCATTCAGGCTATTCCACCACAGTCGTTTCAACTCCAGTCAGGGCAGACGATTCAGACCATCCAGCAGCA
GCCTTTACAGAATGTTCAACTTCAAGCAGTAAATCCGACTCAGGTGCTTATCAGGGCTCCAACTTTAACA
CCTTCAGGGCAAATCAGTTGGCAAACTGTACAGGTTCAGAATATTCAGAGTCTTTCAAATTTGCAAGTTC
AGAATGCTGGGTTATCCCAACAATTAACCATCACCCCAGTGTCTTCAAGTGGTGGCACAACTCTTGCTCA
GATTGCTCCTGTGGCTGTTGCTGGTGCCCCAATAACTTTGAATACTGCCCAGCTTGCATCAGTGCCTAAC
CTTCAGACAGTGAGCGTTGCCAACCTGGGTGCTGCAGGTGTTCAAGTGCAGGGAGTTCCCGTTACAATCA
CTAGTGTTGCAGGTCAGCAGCAAGGACAAGATGGAGTAAAAGTCCAGCAAGCTACTATAGCTCCTGTAAC
TGTAGCAGTTGGAGGAATTGCTAATGCCACGATAGGTGCTGTTAGTCCTGACCAACTCACACAAGTGCAT
TTGCAGCAAGGCCAGCAGACTTCTGATCAAGAGGTACAACCTGGCAAGAGGCTTCGAAGAGTTGCCTGTT
CCTGTCCTAATTGTAGGGAAGGAGAAGGAAGAGGCAGTAATGAACCAGGAAAAAAGAAGCAGCATATCTG
TCATATTGAAGGATGTGGTAAAGTTTATGGCAAAACATCTCATTTACGAGCACATCTTCGCTGGCATACT
GGAGAAAGACCTTTTATATGCAACTGGATGTTTTGTGGCAAAAGATTCACACGGAGTGATGAGCTCCAGA
GACATAGAAGAACCCATACAGGTGAAAAGAGATTTGAATGCCCGGAATGTTCTAAAAGGTTTATGCGGAG
TGATCATCTCTCCAAACATGTCAAAACGCACCAGAATAAAAAAGGTGGTGGGACAGCTCTTGCCATTGTT
ACCTCGGGAGAACTGGACTCATCTGTTACAGAGGTGCTTGGCTCCCCAAGAATTGTCACAGTTGCAGCCA
TTTCTCAAGATTCGAATCCAGCAACTCCCAATGTTTCAACCAACATGGAAGAATTCTTGCCAACTTTCTT
GTACAAAGTGGTTGATATCGGTAAGCCTATCCCTAACCCTCTCCTCGGTCTCGATTCTACGTAGTAATGA
ACTAGTCCGTAACTTGAAAGTATTTCGATTTCTTGGCTTTATATATCTTGTGGAAAGGACGACAAAATCA
CACAATAGCTGTAACTACGCGTTAAGTCGACAATCAACCTCTGGATTACAAAATTTGTGAAAGATTGACT
GGTATTCTTAACTATGTTGCTCCTTTTACGCTATGTGGATACGCTGCTTTAATGCCTTTGTATCATGCTA
TTGCTTCCCGTATGGCTTTCATTTTCTCCTCCTTGTATAAATCCTGGTTGCTGTCTCTTTATGAGGAGTT
GTGGCCCGTTGTCAGGCAACGTGGCGTGGTGTGCACTGTGTTTGCTGACGCAACCCCCACTGGTTGGGGC
ATTGCCACCACCTGTCAGCTCCTTTCCGGGACTTTCGCTTTCCCCCTCCCTATTGCCACGGCGGAACTCA
TCGCCGCCTGCCTTGCCCGCTGCTGGACAGGGGCTCGGCTGTTGGGCACTGACAATTCCGTGGTGTTGTC
GGGGAAATCATCGTCCTTTCCTTGGCTGCTCGCCTGTGTTGCCACCTGGATTCTGCGCGGGACGTCCTTC
TGCTACGTCCCTTCGGCCCTCAATCCAGCGGACCTTCCTTCCCGCGGCCTGCTGCCGGCTCTGCGGCCTC
TTCCGCGTCTTCGCCTTCGCCCTCAGACGAGTCGGATCTCCCTTTGGGCCGCCTCCCCGCGTCGACTTTA
AGACCAATGACTTACAAGGCAGCTGTAGATCTTAGCCACTTTTTAAAAGAAAAGGGGGGACTGGAAGGGC
TAATTCACTCCCAACGAAGACAAGATCTGCTTTTTGCTTGTACTGGGTCTCTCTGGTTAGACCAGATCTG
AGCCTGGGAGCTCTCTGGCTAACTAGGGAACCCACTGCTTAAGCCTCAATAAAGCTTGCCTTGAGTGCTT
CAAGTAGTGTGTGCCCGTCTGTTGTGTGACTCTGGTAACTAGAGATCCCTCAGACCCTTTTAGTCAGTGT
GGAAAATCTCTAGCAGTACGTATAGTAGTTCATGTCATCTTATTATTCAGTATTTATAACTTGCAAAGAA
ATGAATATCAGAGAGTGAGAGGAACTTGTTTATTGCAGCTTATAATGGTTACAAATAAAGCAATAGCATC
ACAAATTTCACAAATAAAGCATTTTTTTCACTGCATTCTAGTTGTGGTTTGTCCAAACTCATCAATGTAT
CTTATCATGTCTGGCTCTAGCTATCCCGCCCCTAACTCCGCCCATCCCGCCCCTAACTCCGCCCAGTTCC
GCCCATTCTCCGCCCCATGGCTGACTAATTTTTTTTATTTATGCAGAGGCCGAGGCCGCCTCGGCCTCTG
AGCTATTCCAGAAGTAGTGAGGAGGCTTTTTTGGAGGCCTAGGGACGTACCCAATTCGCCCTATAGTGAG
TCGTATTACGCGCGCTCACTGGCCGTCGTTTTACAACGTCGTGACTGGGAAAACCCTGGCGTTACCCAAC
TTAATCGCCTTGCAGCACATCCCCCTTTCGCCAGCTGGCGTAATAGCGAAGAGGCCCGCACCGATCGCCC
TTCCCAACAGTTGCGCAGCCTGAATGGCGAATGGG
[124 nt withheld, positions 8156-8279]
C
[91 nt withheld, positions 8281-8371]
A
[49 nt withheld, positions 8373-8421]
CCTTTGACGTTGGAGTCCACGTTCTTT
[37 nt withheld, positions 8449-8485]
ACCCTATCTCGGTCTATTCTTTTGATTTATAAGGGATTTTGCCGATTTCGGCCTATTGGTTAAAAAATGA
GCTGATTTAACAAAAATTTAACGCGAATTTTAACAAAATATTAACGCTTACAATTTAGGTGGCACTTTTC
GGGGAAATGTGCGCGGAACCCCTATTTGTTTATTTTTCTAAATACATTCAAATATGTATCCGCTCATGAG
ACAATAACCCTGATAAATGCTTCAATAATATTGAAAAAGGAAGAGTATGAGTATTCAACATTTCCGTGTC
GCCCTTATTCCCTTTTTTGCGGCATTTTGCCTTCCTGTTTTTGCTCACCCAGAAACGCTGGTGAAAGTAA
AAGATGCTGAAGATCAGTTGGGTGCACGAGTGGGTTACATCGAACTGGATCTCAACAGCGGTAAGATCCT
TGAGAGTTTTCGCCCCGAAGAACGTTTTCCAATGATGAGCACTTTTAAAGTTCTGCTATGTGGCGCGGTA
TTATCCCGTATTGACGCCGGGCAAGAGCAACTCGGTCGCCGCATACACTATTCTCAGAATGACTTGGTTG
AGTACTCACCAGTCACAGAAAAGCATCTTACGGATGGCATGACAGTAAGAGAATTATGCAGTGCTGCCAT
AACCATGAGTGATAACACTGCGGCCAACTTACTTCTGACAACGATCGGAGGACCGAAGGAGCTAACCGCT
TTTTTGCACAACATGGGGGATCATGTAACTCGCCTTGATCGTTGGGAACCGGAGCTGAATGAAGCCATAC
CAAACGACGAGCGTGACACCACGATGCCTGTAGCAATGGCAACAACGTTGCGCAAACTATTAACTGGCGA
ACTACTTACTCTAGCTTCCCGGCAACAATTAATAGACTGGATGGAGGCGGATAAAGTTGCAGGACCACTT
CTGCGCTCGGCCCTTCCGGCTGGCTGGTTTATTGCTGATAAATCTGGAGCCGGTGAGCGTGGGTCTCGCG
GTATCATTGCAGCACTGGGGCCAGATGGTAAGCCCTCCCGTATCGTAGTTATCTACACGACGGGGAGTCA
GGCAACTATGGATGAACGAAATAGACAGATCGCTGAGATAGGTGCCTCACTGATTAAGCATTGGTAACTG
TCAGACCAAGTTTACTCATATATACTTTAGATTGATTTAAAACTTCATTTTTAATTTAAAAGGATCTAGG
TGAAGATCCTTTTTGATAATCTCATGACCAAAATCCCTTAACGTGAGTTTTCGTTCCACTGAGCGTCAGA
CCCCGTAGAAAAGATCAAAGGATCTTCTTGAGATCCTTTTTTTCTGCGCGTAATCTGCTGCTTGCAAACA
AAAAAACCACCGCTACCAGCGGTGGTTTGTTTGCCGGATCAAGAGCTACCAACTCTTTTTCCGAAGGTAA
CTGGCTTCAGCAGAGCGCAGATACCAAATACTGTTCTTCTAGTGTAGCCGTAGTTAGGCCACCACTTCAA
GAACTCTGTAGCACCGCCTACATACCTCGCTCTGCTAATCCTGTTACCAGTGGCTGCTGCCAGTGGCGAT
AAGTCGTGTCTTACCGGGTTGGACTCAAGACGATAGTTACCGGATAAGGCGCAGCGGTCGGGCTGAACGG
GGGGTTCGTGCACACAGCCCAGCTTGGAGCGAACGACCTACACCGAACTGAGATACCTACAGCGTGAGCT
ATGAGAAAGCGCCACGCTTCCCGAAGGGAGAAAGGCGGACAGGTATCCGGTAAGCGGCAGGGTCGGAACA
GGAGAGCGCACGAGGGAGCTTCCAGGGGGAAACGCCTGGTATCTTTATAGTCCTGTCGGGTTTCGCCACC
TCTGACTTGAGCGTCGATTTTTGTGATGCTCGTCAGGGGGGCGGAGCCTATGGAAAAACGCCAGCAACGC
GGCCTTTTTACGGTTCCTGGCCTTTTGCTGGCCTTTTGCTCACATGTTCTTTCCTGCGTTATCCCCTGAT
TCTGTGGATAACCGTATTACCGCCTTTGAGTGAGCTGATACCGCTCGCCGCAGCCGAACGACCGAGCGCA
GCGAGTCAGTGAGCGAGGAAGCGGAAGAGCGCCCAATACGCAAACCGCCTCTCCCCGCGCGTTGGCCGAT
TCATTAATGCAGCTGGCACGACAGGTTTCCCGACTGGAAAGCGGGCAGTGAGCGCAACGCAATTAATGTG
AGTTAGCTCACTCATTAGGCACCCCAGGCTTTACACTTTATGCTTCCGGCTCGTATGTTGTGTGGAATTG
TGAGCGGATAACAATTTCACACAGGAAACAGCTATGACCATGATTACGCCAAGCGCGCAATTAACCCTCA
CTAAAGGGAACAAAAGCTGGAGCTGCAAGC
