>Addgene plasmid #144919 | TFORF3443 | depositor partial sequence | sequence record 286872 | Insert
ATCGATTGATCAACAAGTTTGTACAAAAAAGTTGGCACCATGAGCGATCAGAAGAAGGAGGAGGAGGAGG
AGGCGGCAGCGGCAGCGGCGATGGCTACAGAAGGAGGGAAAACCTCTGAGCCAGAGAATAACAATAAAAA
ACCCAAAACCTCAGGCTCCCAGGACTCTCAGCCCTCTCCTCTGGCTTTACTGGCAGCTACTTGCAGCAAA
ATAGGGACTCCTGGTGAAAATCAAGCAACTGGACAACAACAAATTATTATAGATCCAAGTCAAGGATTGG
TGCAACTTCAAAATCAACCACAACAGCTAGAACTGGTAACAACGCAACTTGCTGGAAACGCTTGGCAACT
TGTTGCCTCCACTCCTCCTGCTTCAAAAGAGAATAACGTTTCTCAACCAGCCTCTAGTTCGTCTAGTTCT
TCCAGCAGTAATAACGGGAGTGCATCTCCTACAAAAACTAAATCAGGTAATTCTTCCACCCCTGGTCAAT
TTCAAGTCATACAAGTACAAAATCCAAGTGGTAGTGTACAGTACCAAGTAATTCCACAACTTCAGACAGT
GGAAGGTCAACAAATTCAAATCAATCCAACTAGTAGTTCATCTCTACAGGATTTGCAGGGTCAAATTCAG
CTCATTTCTGCAGGTAATAATCAAGCTATACTCACAGCTGCTAACAGGACAGCTTCTGGGAATATTCTTG
CTCAAAACCTGGCAAATCAGACAGTTCCGGTCCAAATTAGACCTGGTGTTTCAATACCACTGCAGTTACA
GACTCTTCCTGGTACTCAGGCTCAAGTTGTAACAACCCTACCAATTAACATTGGAGGAGTGACTCTAGCT
TTGCCAGTGATAAACAACGTGGCTGCCGGAGGAGGGACTGGGCAGGTTGGCCAGCCTGCTGCTACTGCTG
ATAGTGGGACTTCCAATGGGAATCAATTAGTTTCCACACCCACCAACACCACTACTTCTGCCAGTACTAT
GCCAGAATCTCCCTCCTCCTCCACTACCTGCACAACCACTGCTTCAACGTCTTTGACAAGCAGTGACACA
TTAGTGAGCTCAGCAGATACTGGCCAGTATGCAAGCACATCAGCCAGTAGTTCTGAACGCACCATTGAAG
AATCTCAAACACCTGCTGCTACTGAGTCTGAAGCCCAGAGCTCCAGTCAGCTTCAGCCTAATGGAATGCA
GAATGCACAGGATCAATCAAATTCTCTTCAGCAGGTGCAAATTGTAGGCCAACCTATCTTACAGCAGATC
CAGATCCAACAGCCTCAGCAACAGATCATTCAGGCTATTCCACCACAGTCGTTTCAACTCCAGTCAGGGC
AGACGATTCAGACCATCCAGCAGCAGCCTTTACAGAATGTTCAACTTCAAGCAGTAAATCCGACTCAGGT
GCTTATCAGGGCTCCAACTTTAACACCTTCAGGGCAAATCAGTTGGCAAACTGTACAGGTTCAGAATATT
CAGAGTCTTTCAAATTTGCAAGTTCAGAATGCTGGGTTATCCCAACAATTAACCATCACCCCAGTGTCTT
CAAGTGGTGGCACAACTCTTGCTCAGATTGCTCCTGTGGCTGTTGCTGGTGCCCCAATAACTTTGAATAC
TGCCCAGCTTGCATCAGTGCCTAACCTTCAGACAGTGAGCGTTGCCAACCTGGGTGCTGCAGGTGTTCAA
GTGCAGGGAGTTCCCGTTACAATCACTAGTGTTGCAGGTCAGCAGCAAGGACAAGATGGAGTAAAAGTCC
AGCAAGCTACTATAGCTCCTGTAACTGTAGCAGTTGGAGGAATTGCTAATGCCACGATAGGTGCTGTTAG
TCCTGACCAACTCACACAAGTGCATTTGCAGCAAGGCCAGCAGACTTCTGATCAAGAGGTACAACCTGGC
AAGAGGCTTCGAAGAGTTGCCTGTTCCTGTCCTAATTGTAGGGAAGGAGAAGGAAGAGGCAGTAATGAAC
CAGGAAAAAAGAAGCAGCATATCTGTCATATTGAAGGATGTGGTAAAGTTTATGGCAAAACATCTCATTT
ACGAGCACATCTTCGCTGGCATACTGGAGAAAGACCTTTTATATGCAACTGGATGTTTTGTGGCAAAAGA
TTCACACGGAGTGATGAGCTCCAGAGACATAGAAGAACCCATACAGGTGAAAAGAGATTTGAATGCCCGG
AATGTTCTAAAAGGTTTATGCGGAGTGATCATCTCTCCAAACATGTCAAAACGCACCAGAATAAAAAAGG
TGGTGGGACAGCTCTTGCCATTGTTACCTCGGGAGAACTGGACTCATCTGTTACAGAGGTGCTTGGCTCC
CCAAGAATTGTCACAGTTGCAGCCATTTCTCAAGATTCGAATCCAGCAACTCCCAATGTTTCAACCAACA
TGGAAGAATTCTTGCCAACTTTCTTGTACAAAGTGGTTGATATCGGTAAGCCTATCCCTAACCCTCTCCT
CGGTCTCGATTCTACGTAGTAATGAACTAGTCCGTAACTTGAAAGTATTTCGATTTCTTGGCTTTATATA
TCTTGTGGAAAGGACGACAAAATCACACAATAGCTGTAACT
