>Addgene plasmid #144919 | TFORF3443 | depositor partial sequence | sequence record 286873 | Barcode
CAAAATCACACAATAGCTGTAACT
